Addgene plasmid #230507: AiP15255 - pAAV-AiE0720h_3xC2-minBG-SYFP2-WPRE3-BGHpA (Alias: CN5255)
Purpose: AiE0720h_3xC2 is an enhancer sequence, designed to drive AAV-mediated transgene expression in specific populations of brain cells
Depositing lab: Allen Institute for Brain Science & Jonathan Ting. Depositing organization: Allen Institute. Publication: A suite of enhancer AAVs and transgenic mouse lines for genetic access to cortical cell types. Ben-Simon Y, Hooper M, Narayan S, Daigle TL, Dwivedi D, Way SW, Oster A, Stafford DA, Mich JK, Taormina MJ, Martinez RA, Opitz-Araya X, Roth JR, Alexander JR, Allen S, Amster A, Arbuckle J, Ayala A, Baker PM, Bakken TE, Barcelli T, Barta S, Bendrick J, Bertagnolli D, Bielstein C, Bishwakarma P, Bowlus J, Boyer G, Brouner K, Casian B, Casper T, Chakka AB, Chakrabarty R, Chance RK, Chavan S, Clark M, Colbert K, Collman F, Daniel S, Departee M, DiValentin P, Donadio N, Dotson N, Egdorf T, Fliss T, Gabitto M, Garcia J, Gary A, Gasperini M, Gloe J, Goldy J, Gore BB, Graybuck L, Greisman N, Haeseleer F, Halterman C, Haradon Z, Hastings SD, Helback O, Ho W, Hockemeyer D, Huang C, Huff S, Hunker A, Johansen N, Jones D, Juneau Z, Kalmbach B, Kannan M, Khem S, Kussick E, Kutsal R, Larsen R, Lee C, Lee AY, Leibly M, Lenz GH, Li S, Liang E, Lusk N, Madigan Z, Malloy J, Malone J, McCue R, Melchor J, Mollenkopf T, Moosman S, Morin E, Newman D, Ng L, Ngo K, Omstead V, Otto S, Oyama A, Pena N, Pham T, Phillips E, Pom CA, Potekhina L, Ransford S, Ray PL, Rette D, Reynoldson C, Rimorin C, Rocha D, Ruiz A, Sanchez REA, Sawyer L, Sedeno-Cortes A, Sevigny JP, Shapovalova N, Shepard N, Shulga L, Sigler AR, Siverts L, Soliman S, Somasundaram S, Staats B, Stewart K, Szelenyi E, Tieu M, Trader C, Tran A, van Velthoven CTJ, Walker M, Wang Y, Weed N, Wirthlin M, Wood T, Wynalda B, Yao Z, Zhou T, Ariza J, Dee N, Reding M, Ronellenfitch K, Mufti S, Sunkin SM, Smith KA, Esposito L, Waters J, Thyagarajan B, Yao S, Lein ES, Zeng H, Levi BP, Ngai J, Ting JT, Tasic B. Cell. 2025 May 16:S0092-8674(25)00513-6. doi: 10.1016/j.cell.2025.05.002. PubMed 40403729.
Backbone
  Vector backbone: pAAV2
  Vector type: AAV
Growth in bacteria
  Bacterial resistance: Ampicillin, 100 μg/mL
  Growth temperature: 37°C
  Growth strain: NEB Stable
  Copy number: High Copy
Gene/Insert
  Gene/Insert name: SYFP2
  Species: Synthetic
  Promoter: minBG
  Cloning method: Gibson Cloning
Terms and licenses: Academic/Nonprofit Terms; Industry Terms: Not Available to Industry
How to cite: AiP15255 - pAAV-AiE0720h_3xC2-minBG-SYFP2-WPRE3-BGHpA (Alias: CN5255) was a gift from Allen Institute for Brain Science & Jonathan Ting (Addgene plasmid # 230507 ; http://n2t.net/addgene:230507 ; RRID:Addgene_230507)
