[The description below was written by a language model from this plasmid's Addgene catalogue record and pLannotate feature annotations shown in this document.]
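Description:
AiP15255 - pAAV-AiE0720h_3xC2-minBG-SYFP2-WPRE3-BGHpA (alias CN5255) is an AAV transfer plasmid built on a pAAV2 backbone, about 4.5 kb in the sequenced record. It is maintained in E. coli as a high-copy plasmid through a ColE1/pUC-type origin and selected with ampicillin via the bla gene and its native promoter. The backbone also carries an f1 phage origin and small remnants of pBR322 bom and rop sequences. AAV2 inverted terminal repeats flank the expression cassette and provide the cis signals for replication and packaging of the intervening DNA into recombinant AAV particles. The right ITR is annotated in full, whereas the left one is detected only as two short fragments, which may reflect the difficulty of sequencing or annotating these repeats.

The payload is an enhancer-driven reporter cassette. According to the name and catalogue entry, the enhancer AiE0720h_3xC2 sits upstream of the minimal promoter minBG; neither element is picked up by the automated annotation, but the unannotated stretch between the left ITR and the coding sequence is where they would lie. The name suggests a three-copy core arrangement of the enhancer, although the record does not spell this out. The minimal promoter alone gives little expression, so the enhancer determines which cells transcribe SYFP2, a rapidly maturing monomeric yellow fluorescent protein derived from Aequorea victoria. A shortened woodchuck hepatitis virus posttranscriptional element (WPRE3, annotated as two fragments) boosts transcript expression, and a bovine growth hormone polyadenylation signal terminates the message.

The construct is intended for AAV-mediated labelling of specific brain cell populations. The record does not say which population this enhancer targets.
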