Features (pLannotate 1.2.2; 14 found; start..end, strand, type, name):
     12..39      +  repeat_region  AAV2 ITR (fragment): inverted terminal repeat of adeno-associated virus serotype 2 inverted
     68..95      +  repeat_region  AAV2 ITR (fragment): inverted terminal repeat of adeno-associated virus serotype 2 inverted
    559..1275    +  CDS            SYFP2: SYFP2 is a basic (constitutively fluorescent) yellow fluorescent protein published in 2006, derived from Aequorea victoria. It is reported to be a very rapidly-maturing monomer with moderate acid sensitivity.
   1315..1472    +  misc_feature   WPRE (fragment): woodchuck hepatitis virus posttranscriptional regulatory element
   1478..1558    +  misc_feature   WPRE (fragment): woodchuck hepatitis virus posttranscriptional regulatory element
   1575..1686    +  polyA_signal   bGH poly(A) signal: bovine growth hormone polyadenylation signal
   1804..1944    +  repeat_region  AAV2 ITR: inverted terminal repeat of adeno-associated virus serotype 2 inverted
   1949..2000    -  misc_feature   bom (fragment): basis of mobility region from pBR322
   2019..2474    +  rep_origin     f1 ori (sequence partly withheld): f1 bacteriophage origin of replication; arrow indicates direction of (+) strand synthesis
   2475..2524    -  misc_feature   bom (fragment): basis of mobility region from pBR322
   2626..2661    -  CDS            rop (fragment): Rop protein, which maintains plasmids at low copy number; rop
   2756..2860    +  promoter       AmpR promoter: bla
   2861..3721    +  CDS            AmpR: β-lactamase; bla; confers resistance to ampicillin, carbenicillin, and related antibiotics
   3892..4480    +  rep_origin     ori: high-copy-number ColE1/pMB1/pBR322/pUC origin of replication
>Addgene plasmid #230507 | AiP15255 - pAAV-AiE0720h_3xC2-minBG-SYFP2-WPRE3-BGHpA (Alias: CN5255) | addgene full sequence | sequence record 479094 | Addgene NGS Result
CCTGCAGGCAGCTGCGCGCTCGCTCGCTCACTGAGGCCGCCCGGGCGTCGGGCGACCTTTGGTCGCCCGG
CCTCAGTGAGCGAGCGAGCGCGCAGAGAGGGAGTGGCCAACTCCATCACTAGGGGTTCCTGCGGCCGCAC
GCGTAATCTCAAGCATGGTTCATATTTCACACCCCTCTGGACTGCAGTCCAGAAAGGCCTTAAATATTGC
ATCCATTTTACCATGAAAACTGGGTCACAGTGGGAGAGCAATCTCAAGCATGGTTCATATTTCACACCCC
TCTGGACTGCAGTCCAGAAAGGCCTTAAATATTGCATCCATTTTACCATGAAAACTGGGTCACAGTGGGA
GAGCAATCTCAAGCATGGTTCATATTTCACACCCCTCTGGACTGCAGTCCAGAAAGGCCTTAAATATTGC
ATCCATTTTACCATGAAAACTGGGTCACAGTGGGAGAGCGAGCTCGGGCTGGGCATAAAAGTCAGGGCAG
AGCCATCTATTGCTTACATTTGCTTCTGGGATCCAGATCTTTCGAAGCTAGCGCTACCGGTCGCCACCAT
GGTGAGCAAGGGCGAGGAGCTGTTCACCGGGGTGGTGCCCATCCTGGTCGAGCTGGACGGCGACGTAAAC
GGCCACAAGTTCAGCGTGTCCGGCGAGGGCGAGGGCGATGCCACCTACGGCAAGCTGACCCTGAAGCTGA
TCTGCACCACCGGCAAGCTGCCCGTGCCCTGGCCCACCCTCGTGACCACCCTGGGCTACGGCGTGCAGTG
CTTCGCCCGCTACCCCGACCACATGAAGCAGCACGACTTCTTCAAGTCCGCCATGCCCGAAGGCTACGTC
CAGGAGCGCACCATCTTCTTCAAGGACGACGGCAACTACAAGACCCGCGCCGAGGTGAAGTTCGAGGGCG
ACACCCTGGTGAACCGCATCGAGCTGAAGGGCATCGACTTCAAGGAGGACGGCAACATCCTGGGGCACAA
GCTGGAGTACAACTACAACAGCCACAACGTCTATATCACCGCCGACAAGCAGAAGAACGGCATCAAGGCC
AACTTCAAGATCCGCCACAACATCGAGGACGGCGGCGTGCAGCTCGCCGACCACTACCAGCAGAACACCC
CCATCGGCGACGGCCCCGTGCTGCTGCCCGACAACCACTACCTGAGCTACCAGTCCAAGCTGAGCAAAGA
CCCCAACGAGAAGCGCGATCACATGGTCCTGCTGGAGTTCGTGACCGCCGCCGGGATCACTCTCGGCATG
GACGAGCTGTACAAGTAAGTCGACGGCGCGCCGCGGCCGCGAATTCGATATCATAATCAACCTCTGGATT
ACAAAATTTGTGAAAGATTGACTGGTATTCTTAACTATGTTGCTCCTTTTACGCTATGTGGATACGCTGC
TTTAATGCCTTTGTATCATGCTATTGCTTCCCGTATGGCTTTCATTTTCTCCTCCTTGTATAAATCCTGG
TTAGTTCTTGCCACGGCGGAACTCATCGCCGCCTGCCTTGCCCGCTGCTGGACAGGGGCTCGGCTGTTGG
GCACTGACAATTCCGTGGCTCGAGAGATCTTCGACTGTGCCTTCTAGTTGCCAGCCATCTGTTGTTTGCC
CCTCCCCCGTGCCTTCCTTGACCCTGGAAGGTGCCACTCCCACTGTCCTTTCCTAATAAAATGAGGAAAT
TGCATCGCATTGTCTGAGTAGGTGTCATTCTATTCTGGGGGGTGGGGTGGGGCAGGACAGCAAGGGGGAG
GATTGGGAAGACAATAGCAGGCATGAGATCTCACGTGCGGACCGAGCGGCCGCAGGAACCCCTAGTGATG
GAGTTGGCCACTCCCTCTCTGCGCGCTCGCTCGCTCACTGAGGCCGGGCGACCAAAGGTCGCCCGACGCC
CGGGCTTTGCCCGGGCGGCCTCAGTGAGCGAGCGAGCGCGCAGCTGCCTGCAGGGGCGCCTGATGCGGTA
TTTTCTCCTTACGCATCTGTGCGGTATTTCACACCGCATA
[95 nt withheld, positions 2001-2095]
T
[46 nt withheld, positions 2097-2142]
C
[141 nt withheld, positions 2144-2284]
CCTTTGACGTTGGAGTCCACGTTCTTT
[37 nt withheld, positions 2312-2348]
ACTCTATCTCGGGCTATTCTTTTGATTTATAAGGGATTTTGCCGATTTCGGTCTATTGGTTAAAAAATGA
GCTGATTTAACAAAAATTTAACGCGAATTTTAACAAAATATTAACGTTTACAATTTTATGGTGCACTCTC
AGTACAATCTGCTCTGATGCCGCATAGTTAAGCCAGCCCCGACACCCGCCAACACCCGCTGACGCGCCCT
GACGGGCTTGTCTGCTCCCGGCATCCGCTTACAGACAAGCTGTGACCGTCTCCGGGAGCTGCATGTGTCA
GAGGTTTTCACCGTCATCACCGAAACGCGCGAGACGAAAGGGCCTCGTGATACGCCTATTTTTATAGGTT
AATGTCATGATAATAATGGTTTCTTAGACGTCAGGTGGCACTTTTCGGGGAAATGTGCGCGGAACCCCTA
TTTGTTTATTTTTCTAAATACATTCAAATATGTATCCGCTCATGAGACAATAACCCTGATAAATGCTTCA
ATAATATTGAAAAAGGAAGAGTATGAGTATTCAACATTTCCGTGTCGCCCTTATTCCCTTTTTTGCGGCA
TTTTGCCTTCCTGTTTTTGCTCACCCAGAAACGCTGGTGAAAGTAAAAGATGCTGAAGATCAGTTGGGTG
CACGAGTGGGTTACATCGAACTGGATCTCAACAGCGGTAAGATCCTTGAGAGTTTTCGCCCCGAAGAACG
TTTTCCAATGATGAGCACTTTTAAAGTTCTGCTATGTGGCGCGGTATTATCCCGTATTGACGCCGGGCAA
GAGCAACTCGGTCGCCGCATACACTATTCTCAGAATGACTTGGTTGAGTACTCACCAGTCACAGAAAAGC
ATCTTACGGATGGCATGACAGTAAGAGAATTATGCAGTGCTGCCATAACCATGAGTGATAACACTGCGGC
CAACTTACTTCTGACAACGATCGGAGGACCGAAGGAGCTAACCGCTTTTTTGCACAACATGGGGGATCAT
GTAACTCGCCTTGATCGTTGGGAACCGGAGCTGAATGAAGCCATACCAAACGACGAGCGTGACACCACGA
TGCCTGTAGCAATGGCAACAACGTTGCGCAAACTATTAACTGGCGAACTACTTACTCTAGCTTCCCGGCA
ACAATTAATAGACTGGATGGAGGCGGATAAAGTTGCAGGACCACTTCTGCGCTCGGCCCTTCCGGCTGGC
TGGTTTATTGCTGATAAATCTGGAGCCGGTGAGCGTGGGTCTCGCGGTATCATTGCAGCACTGGGGCCAG
ATGGTAAGCCCTCCCGTATCGTAGTTATCTACACGACGGGGAGTCAGGCAACTATGGATGAACGAAATAG
ACAGATCGCTGAGATAGGTGCCTCACTGATTAAGCATTGGTAACTGTCAGACCAAGTTTACTCATATATA
CTTTAGATTGATTTAAAACTTCATTTTTAATTTAAAAGGATCTAGGTGAAGATCCTTTTTGATAATCTCA
TGACCAAAATCCCTTAACGTGAGTTTTCGTTCCACTGAGCGTCAGACCCCGTAGAAAAGATCAAAGGATC
TTCTTGAGATCCTTTTTTTCTGCGCGTAATCTGCTGCTTGCAAACAAAAAAACCACCGCTACCAGCGGTG
GTTTGTTTGCCGGATCAAGAGCTACCAACTCTTTTTCCGAAGGTAACTGGCTTCAGCAGAGCGCAGATAC
CAAATACTGTTCTTCTAGTGTAGCCGTAGTTAGGCCACCACTTCAAGAACTCTGTAGCACCGCCTACATA
CCTCGCTCTGCTAATCCTGTTACCAGTGGCTGCTGCCAGTGGCGATAAGTCGTGTCTTACCGGGTTGGAC
TCAAGACGATAGTTACCGGATAAGGCGCAGCGGTCGGGCTGAACGGGGGGTTCGTGCACACAGCCCAGCT
TGGAGCGAACGACCTACACCGAACTGAGATACCTACAGCGTGAGCTATGAGAAAGCGCCACGCTTCCCGA
AGGGAGAAAGGCGGACAGGTATCCGGTAAGCGGCAGGGTCGGAACAGGAGAGCGCACGAGGGAGCTTCCA
GGGGGAAACGCCTGGTATCTTTATAGTCCTGTCGGGTTTCGCCACCTCTGACTTGAGCGTCGATTTTTGT
GATGCTCGTCAGGGGGGCGGAGCCTATGGAAAAACGCCAGCAACGCGGCCTTTTTACGGTTCCTGGCCTT
TTGCTGGCCTTTTGCTCACATGT
